>Addgene plasmid #205271 | pMSSM16: pCMV-HA-NLS-SpuFz1 | addgene full sequence | sequence record 403615 | Addgene NGS Result
CGTTACATAACTTACGGTAAATGGCCCGCCTGGCTGACCGCCCAACGACCCCCGCCCATTGACGTCAATA
ATGACGTATGTTCCCATAGTAACGCCAATAGGGACTTTCCATTGACGTCAATGGGTGGAGTATTTACGGT
AAACTGCCCACTTGGCAGTACATCAAGTGTATCATATGCCAAGTACGCCCCCTATTGACGTCAATGACGG
TAAATGGCCCGCCTGGCATTATGCCCAGTACATGACCTTATGGGACTTTCCTACTTGGCAGTACATCTAC
GTATTAGTCATCGCTATTACCATGGTGATGCGGTTTTGGCAGTACATCAATGGGCGTGGATAGCGGTTTG
ACTCACGGGGATTTCCAAGTCTCCACCCCATTGACGTCAATGGGAGTTTGTTTTGGCACCAAAATCAACG
GGACTTTCCAAAATGTCGTAACAACTCCGCCCCATTGACGCAAATGGGCGGTAGGCGTGTACGGTGGGAG
GTCTATATAAGCAGAGCTGGTTTAGTGAACCGTCAGATCCGCTAGCGCTACCGGACTCAGATCGCCACCA
TGTACCCCTACGACGTGCCAGACTACGCCCCTGCGGCAAAAAAGAAAAAGTTGGACGGCGGCTCTGGCGG
CGGAGGATCTGGCGGAGGTGGAAGCGGAGGACCGCCTAAGAAGAAGCAGAAGCTGGAACGGCTGAAGAAA
CTGGACAAGCCCACACTGCACACCTGTAACAAGACCAGCTTCGCCAAGGCCTTCCTGCCTAACGAGACAT
ACCGGCAGCGGCTGCTGGACTATATCGCCATCATTCACCAGCTGGCCGACCACGCCTCTCACGCCCTGAA
GTTTTACATCCTGAGCACCTCCACCAGCAGCTTCCCTGTGGTGCACGAGGATACCATCGAGGCCATCCTG
TACCTGCTGAACAAGGGCGAAGCCTGGCATCCCAGAAAAGAGGCCAAGAAGGCCTGGCGGGATTGCCTGC
TGCCTTACGTGCAGAGATACTGCCAGATCGTGGGCTTCATTCACCCCAACCTGAGAGGCGAGCAGCAGAG
CATCAACTACCTGACCGTGTCCATGATGACCAACCTGAAAGTGAACGTGCAAGAGCACTTCATGCAGATG
CTGCTGCGGTACATCAATCTGCGCTTCGACGTGAAGGGCCAGAAGCAGAGACTGCCTCCTAAGAGCGACG
CCCGCAAGGCCTTTTTCACCCGGCTGAGATACCTGAAGTCCGTGTTCCTGTTCGACGTGGTGCCCGAGCT
GGAATTCCTGGACGATCTGACCCCTCTGGAAAGCGAGGTGCTGGAAGAGATCTGGTCCCTGGACCTGCCT
TTTCTGCCCAACGATCCTCTGGCCTACGCCATCGTGGCCGATCCTATGAGCTTCTTCCCAGCCTACTGCA
AGCTGAGCGGCCTGTACGAGCAGTACGGCTTCCAGCGGTTTAGCGCCATTCCTCTGCGGAGAAGCCTGAT
CCAGTCTCACGTGCGGATCGACACCATCATCCTGTATCAGCACATCCTGTGCATCACCAGACGGGACGCC
GAGACAGTGGAAAAGGACGACCTGTGGATGAGAGTGTGCAACCTGTGCACCAAAGCCTTCCGGTCCAGAT
GCGGCATGCACTTCGAGGGCAGCATCACAACAGATGGCGCCAGCGTGTCCGTGTACCTGAAACACCCTGA
GGCCGATAAGTACGGCAAGAGAGGCGCCAGAAAGTCCGCCAATACTGTGGCCGCCGAAGTGAAGGCCCTG
TACGTGGAAAACAACCTGCCTGCCTGTAGAGCCGCCGAGAACGTGGTGGTCATCGACCCCAACAAGCGGG
ATATCCTGTACTGCCAGGACAGCAACGGCACCACCTTCAGATACACCGCCAACCAGAGAGCCGTGGAAAC
CGGCAGCAGAAGATTCGCCAAGCGGCGGGAAGCCATGAAGGAAGAAGCCGGCGTTGACCTGATCGAGAGC
AGAATCCCTAGCCACAAGACCATGAACCTGATGGACTTCACCAGATACCTGCTCGTGCGGAGAGCCGACT
GGGACAGACGGAAAGAGTTCTACTCTCACCCCGCTCACACCCGGTGGAAGTGGCACAGCTTCATCAACCG
GCAGAAGTCCGAGAGCGACCTGATCAGCAACATGCGGAACAAATACGGCGAGAACTTCACCGTGGTCATG
GGCGATTGGAGCGACGCTGGAAGAACCGCCAGATTCCAGACCAGCAGCAAGACCAAAGGCTGGCGGACCC
TGTTCAAGCGGAACCGGATCGATTGCTTCCTGCTGGACGAGTACAAGACCTCCAGCGTGTGCCCTAGATG
CAGCAGCAGCGAGTTCGTGGAAAAGAAGTTCAAGACCCGGCCTCACAGCAGACCCTGGCGAAGAAGAGAG
GGCAAGATCGAGAAGGTGCACGGCCTGCTGGGCTGCACCAATCCTAATTGTCTGCAGCAGGCCTGGACCA
GCGGCATGAGATACTGGAACCGGGACATGCTGAGCACATGCAACATGCTGCTGATCGTGCGGTCCATGCT
GGATGGCCATGGCAGACCTGAGGTGTTCTCTAGATCTGTGCCTGCCGTGGCCTGACTAGCATAACCCCTT
GGGGCGCACTCCTCAGGTGCAGGCTGCCTATCAGAAGGTGGTGGCTGGTGTGGCCAATGCCCTGGCTCAC
AAATACCACTGAGATCTTTTTCCCTCTGCCAAAAATTATGGGGACATCATGAAGCCCCTTGAGCATCTGA
CTTCTGGCTAATAAAGGAAATTTATTTTCATTGCAATAGTGTGTTGGAATTTTTTGTGTCTCTCACTCGG
AAGGACATATGGGAGGGCAAATCATTTAAAACATCAGAATGAGTATTTGGTTTAGAGTTTGGCAACATAT
GCCCATATGCTGGCTGCCATGAACAAAGGTTGGCTATAAAGAGGTCATCAGTATATGAAACAGCCCCCTG
CTGTCCATTCCTTATTCCATAGAAAAGCCTTGACTTGAGGTTAGATTTTTTTTATATTTTGTTTTGTGTT
ATTTTTTTCTTTAACATCCCTAAAATTTTCCTTACATGTTTTACTAGCCAGATTTTTCCTCCTCTCCTGA
CTACTCCCAGTCATAGCTGTCCCTCTTCTCTTATGGAGATCCCTCGACCTGCAGCCCAAGCTTGGCGTAA
TCATGGTCATAGCTGTTTCCTGTGTGAAATTGTTATCCGCTCACAATTCCACACAACATACGAGCCGGAA
GCATAAAGTGTAAAGCCTGGGGTGCCTAATGAGTGAGCTAACTCACATTAATTGCGTTGCGCTCACTGCC
CGCTTTCCAGTCGGGAAACCTGTCGTGCCAGCGGATCCGCATCTCAATTAGTCAGCAACCATAGTCCCGC
CCCTAACTCCGCCCATCCCGCCCCTAACTCCGCCCAGTTCCGCCCATTCTCCGCCCCATGGCTGACTAAT
TTTTTTTATTTATGCAGAGGCCGAGGCCGCCTCGGCCTCTGAGCTATTCCAGAAGTAGTGAGGAGGCTTT
TTTGGAGGCCTAGGCTTTTGCAAAAAGCTAACTTGTTTATTGCAGCTTATAATGGTTACAAATAAAGCAA
TAGCATCACAAATTTCACAAATAAAGCATTTTTTTCACTGCATTCTAGTTGTGGTTTGTCCAAACTCATC
AATGTATCTTATCATGTCTGGATCCGCTGCATTAATGAATCGGCCAACGCGCGGGGAGAGGCGGTTTGCG
TATTGGGCGCTCTTCCGCTTCCTCGCTCACTGACTCGCTGCGCTCGGTCGTTCGGCTGCGGCGAGCGGTA
TCAGCTCACTCAAAGGCGGTAATACGGTTATCCACAGAATCAGGGGATAACGCAGGAAAGAACATGTGAG
CAAAAGGCCAGCAAAAGGCCAGGAACCGTAAAAAGGCCGCGTTGCTGGCGTTTTTCCATAGGCTCCGCCC
CCCTGACGAGCATCACAAAAATCGACGCTCAAGTCAGAGGTGGCGAAACCCGACAGGACTATAAAGATAC
CAGGCGTTTCCCCCTGGAAGCTCCCTCGTGCGCTCTCCTGTTCCGACCCTGCCGCTTACCGGATACCTGT
CCGCCTTTCTCCCTTCGGGAAGCGTGGCGCTTTCTCATAGCTCACGCTGTAGGTATCTCAGTTCGGTGTA
GGTCGTTCGCTCCAAGCTGGGCTGTGTGCACGAACCCCCCGTTCAGCCCGACCGCTGCGCCTTATCCGGT
AACTATCGTCTTGAGTCCAACCCGGTAAGACACGACTTATCGCCACTGGCAGCAGCCACTGGTAACAGGA
TTAGCAGAGCGAGGTATGTAGGCGGTGCTACAGAGTTCTTGAAGTGGTGGCCTAACTACGGCTACACTAG
AAGAACAGTATTTGGTATCTGCGCTCTGCTGAAGCCAGTTACCTTCGGAAAAAGAGTTGGTAGCTCTTGA
TCCGGCAAACAAACCACCGCTGGTAGCGGTGGTTTTTTTGTTTGCAAGCAGCAGATTACGCGCAGAAAAA
AAGGATCTCAAGAAGATCCTTTGATCTTTTCTACGGGGTCTGACGCTCAGTGGAACGAAAACTCACGTTA
AGGGATTTTGGTCATGAGATTATCAAAAAGGATCTTCACCTAGATCCTTTTAAATTAAAAATGAAGTTTT
AAATCAATCTAAAGTATATATGAGTAAACTTGGTCTGACAGTTACCAATGCTTAATCAGTGAGGCACCTA
TCTCAGCGATCTGTCTATTTCGTTCATCCATAGTTGCCTGACTCCCCGTCGTGTAGATAACTACGATACG
GGAGGGCTTACCATCTGGCCCCAGTGCTGCAATGATACCGCGAGACCCACGCTCACCGGCTCCAGATTTA
TCAGCAATAAACCAGCCAGCCGGAAGGGCCGAGCGCAGAAGTGGTCCTGCAACTTTATCCGCCTCCATCC
AGTCTATTAATTGTTGCCGGGAAGCTAGAGTAAGTAGTTCGCCAGTTAATAGTTTGCGCAACGTTGTTGC
CATTGCTACAGGCATCGTGGTGTCACGCTCGTCGTTTGGTATGGCTTCATTCAGCTCCGGTTCCCAACGA
TCAAGGCGAGTTACATGATCCCCCATGTTGTGCAAAAAAGCGGTTAGCTCCTTCGGTCCTCCGATCGTTG
TCAGAAGTAAGTTGGCCGCAGTGTTATCACTCATGGTTATGGCAGCACTGCATAATTCTCTTACTGTCAT
GCCATCCGTAAGATGCTTTTCTGTGACTGGTGAGTACTCAACCAAGTCATTCTGAGAATAGTGTATGCGG
CGACCGAGTTGCTCTTGCCCGGCGTCAATACGGGATAATACCGCGCCACATAGCAGAACTTTAAAAGTGC
TCATCATTGGAAAACGTTCTTCGGGGCGAAAACTCTCAAGGATCTTACCGCTGTTGAGATCCAGTTCGAT
GTAACCCACTCGTGCACCCAACTGATCTTCAGCATCTTTTACTTTCACCAGCGTTTCTGGGTGAGCAAAA
ACAGGAAGGCAAAATGCCGCAAAAAAGGGAATAAGGGCGACACGGAAATGTTGAATACTCATACTCTTCC
TTTTTCAATATTATTGAAGCATTTATCAGGGTTATTGTCTCATGAGCGGATACATATTTGAATGTATTTA
GAAAAATAAACAAATAGGGGTTCCGCGCACATTTCCCCGAAAAGTGCCACCTGGGTCGACATTGATTATT
GACTAGTAATAGTAATCAATTACGGGGTCATTAGTTCATAGCCCATATATGGAGTTCCG
Features (pLannotate 1.2.2; 17 found; start..end, strand, type, name):
      1..304     +  enhancer       CMV enhancer: human cytomegalovirus immediate early enhancer
    305..508     +  promoter       CMV promoter: human cytomegalovirus (CMV) immediate early promoter
    531..553     +  misc_feature   MCS (fragment): multiple cloning site
   2576..2595    +  terminator     T7 terminator (fragment): transcription terminator for bacteriophage T7 RNA polymerase
   2598..2669    +  CDS            HBB (fragment): HBB_PONPY - Experimental evidence at transcript level: Swiss-Prot protein existence level 2. Involved in oxygen transport from the lung to the various peripheral tissues. From Pongo pygmaeus (Bornean orangutan).
   2740..2795    +  polyA_signal   β-globin poly(A) signal: rabbit β-globin polyadenylation signal (Gil and Proudfoot, 1987)
   3180..3196    -  protein_bind   lac operator: The lac repressor binds to the lac operator to inhibit transcription in E. coli. This inhibition can be relieved by adding lactose or isopropyl-β-D-thiogalactopyranoside (IPTG). lac repressor encoded by lacI
   3204..3234    -  promoter       lac promoter: promoter for the E. coli lac operon
   3249..3270    -  protein_bind   CAP binding site: CAP binding activates transcription in the presence of cAMP. E. coli catabolite activator protein
   3283..3322    -  CDS            lacI (fragment): lac repressor; lacI; The lac repressor binds to the lac operator to inhibit transcription in E. coli. This inhibition can be relieved by adding lactose or isopropyl-β-D-thiogalactopyranoside (IPTG).
   3329..3351    +  promoter       SV40 promoter (fragment): SV40 enhancer and early promoter
   3375..3510    +  rep_origin     SV40 ori: SV40 origin of replication
   3530..3664    +  polyA_signal   SV40 poly(A) signal: SV40 polyadenylation signal
   3666..3720    -  CDS            lacI (fragment): lac repressor; lacI; The lac repressor binds to the lac operator to inhibit transcription in E. coli. This inhibition can be relieved by adding lactose or isopropyl-β-D-thiogalactopyranoside (IPTG).
   3903..4491    -  rep_origin     ori: high-copy-number ColE1/pMB1/pBR322/pUC origin of replication
   4662..5522    -  CDS            AmpR: β-lactamase; bla; confers resistance to ampicillin, carbenicillin, and related antibiotics
   5523..5627    -  promoter       AmpR promoter: bla
