[The description below was written by a language model from this plasmid's Addgene catalogue record and pLannotate feature annotations shown in this document.]
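Description:
pMSSM16: pCMV-HA-NLS-SpuFz1 is a 5.7 kb mammalian expression plasmid built on a pCMV backbone for transient production of SpuFz1, the Fanzor protein from the chytrid fungus Spizellomyces punctatus, in human cells. Fanzor proteins are eukaryotic RNA-guided, programmable DNA endonucleases. The open reading frame here is human codon optimised and carries an N-terminal HA epitope tag for detection, plus a nuclear localisation signal to direct the protein into the nucleus. Transcription is driven by the human cytomegalovirus immediate early enhancer and promoter. The automated annotation does not label the insert itself, but the unannotated stretch of about 2 kb between the short multiple cloning site fragment downstream of the promoter and the 3' processing region is where the tagged coding sequence, introduced by Gibson assembly, would be expected to lie. Downstream are a β-globin-derived fragment and the rabbit β-globin polyadenylation signal, which provide transcript termination and processing.

The rest of the plasmid is standard backbone. A high-copy ColE1/pUC-type origin and an ampicillin resistance gene (β-lactamase with its own promoter) support propagation and selection in E. coli. An SV40 origin of replication, which can allow episomal amplification in cells expressing large T antigen, sits alongside an SV40 promoter fragment and an SV40 poly(A) signal. Residual lac promoter, operator and lacI fragments are cloning-vector remnants with no evident role in the design. No mammalian selection marker is annotated, and no guide RNA cassette appears in the feature table, so the guide RNA needed for targeted cleavage would presumably be supplied from a separate construct. The plasmid is suited to studying or applying SpuFz1 RNA-guided nuclease activity in human cells.
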