Addgene plasmid #205271: pMSSM16: pCMV-HA-NLS-SpuFz1
Purpose: Human expression vector for human codon optimized N-terminal NLS-tagged SpuFz1
Depositing lab: Feng Zhang. Depositing organization: Broad Institute. Publication: Fanzor is a eukaryotic programmable RNA-guided endonuclease. Saito M, Xu P, Faure G, Maguire S, Kannan S, Altae-Tran H, Vo S, Desimone A, Macrae RK, Zhang F. Nature. 2023 Jun 28. doi: 10.1038/s41586-023-06356-2. PubMed 37380027.
Backbone
  Vector backbone: pCMV
  Vector type: Mammalian Expression
Growth in bacteria
  Bacterial resistance: Ampicillin, 100 μg/mL
  Growth temperature: 37°C
  Growth strain: DH5alpha
  Copy number: High Copy
Gene/Insert
  Gene/Insert name: SpuFz1
  Species: Spizellomyces punctatus
  Tag / fusion protein: HA, NLS(Makkerh) (N terminal on insert)
  Cloning method: Gibson Cloning
Terms and licenses: Academic/Nonprofit Terms; Industry Terms: Not Available to Industry
How to cite: pMSSM16: pCMV-HA-NLS-SpuFz1 was a gift from Feng Zhang (Addgene plasmid # 205271 ; http://n2t.net/addgene:205271 ; RRID:Addgene_205271)
